Addgene plasmid #58219: pCMV CEPIA3mt
Purpose: Green fluorescent indicator for calcium imaging in the mitochondria (moderately low affinity variant)
Depositing lab: Masamitsu Iino. Depositing organization: University of Tokyo, Graduate School of Medicine. Publication: Imaging intraorganellar Ca(2+) at subcellular resolution using CEPIA. Suzuki J, Kanemaru K, Ishii K, Ohkura M, Okubo Y, Iino M. Nat Commun. 2014 Jun 13;5:4153. doi: 10.1038/ncomms5153. PubMed 24923787.
Backbone
  Vector backbone: pCMV/myc/mito
  Backbone manufacturer: Invitrogen
  Backbone size w/o insert (bp): 4799
  Total vector size (bp): 6404
  Modifications to backbone: Duplicate mitochondria targeting sequence.
  Vector type: Mammalian Expression
  Selectable markers: Neomycin (select with G418)
Growth in bacteria
  Bacterial resistance: Ampicillin, 100 μg/mL
  Growth temperature: 37°C
  Growth strain: Stbl3
  Copy number: High Copy
Gene/Insert
  Gene/Insert name: CEPIA3mt (alt name: green fluorescent calcium-measuring organelle-entrapped protein indicator for the mitochondria (moderately low affinity variant))
  Species: Synthetic
  Insert size (bp): 1605
  Mutation: GCaMP2 N263Y E282V E334D M339L
  Promoter: CMV
  Tag / fusion protein: myc (C terminal on insert)
  Cloning method: Restriction Enzyme; 5′ cloning site None (not destroyed); 3′ cloning site XbaI (not destroyed)
  Sequencing primers: 5′ cgcaaatgggcggtaggcgtg; 3′ tagaaggcacagtcgagg
Terms and licenses: Academic/Nonprofit Terms; Industry Terms: Not Available to Industry
How to cite: pCMV CEPIA3mt was a gift from Masamitsu Iino (Addgene plasmid # 58219 ; http://n2t.net/addgene:58219 ; RRID:Addgene_58219)
