[The description below was written by a language model from this plasmid's Addgene catalogue record.]
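Description:
pCMV CEPIA3mt is a mammalian expression plasmid of about 6.4 kb built on the commercial pCMV/myc/mito backbone, which is designed to direct expressed proteins into mitochondria. It is propagated in bacteria as a high-copy plasmid under ampicillin selection, and it also carries a neomycin resistance marker so that transfected mammalian cells can be selected with G418. No feature table accompanies the record, so details such as the origin of replication and polyadenylation signals are not stated explicitly.

The roughly 1.6 kb synthetic insert encodes CEPIA3mt, a green fluorescent "calcium-measuring organelle-entrapped protein indicator" for the mitochondria. It is derived from the single-fluorophore calcium sensor GCaMP2 and carries four substitutions (N263Y, E282V, E334D and M339L). The record describes the resulting sensor as a moderately low affinity variant, a property suited to compartments where calcium can reach levels that would saturate a high-affinity cytosolic indicator. Expression is driven by the strong constitutive CMV promoter. The backbone has been modified to contain a duplicated mitochondrial targeting sequence, presumably to improve the efficiency and specificity of import into the organelle, and the protein carries a C-terminal myc epitope tag that allows detection with anti-myc antibodies, for example to confirm expression and localisation.

The construct is used for transient or stable expression in mammalian cells for live imaging of mitochondrial calcium dynamics at subcellular resolution, with changes in green fluorescence intensity reporting changes in mitochondrial calcium concentration.
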