>Addgene plasmid #58219 | pCMV CEPIA3mt | addgene partial sequence | sequence record 91930 | F1ori-R 5'-AGGGAAGAAAGCGAAAGGAG-3'
CTGCGCGTAACCACCACACCCGCCGCGCTTAATGCGCCGCTACAGGGCGCGTGGGGATACCCCCTAGAGC
CCCAGCTGGTTCTTTCCGCCTCAGAAGCCATAGAGCCCGGGCCATCCCCAGCATGCCTGCTATTGTCTTC
CCAATCCTCCCCCTTGCTGTCCTGCCCCACCCCACCCCCCAGAATAGAATGACACCTACTCAGACAATGC
GATGCAATTTCCTCATTTTATTAGGAAAGGACAGTGGGAGTGGCACCTTCCAGGGTCAAGGAAGGCACGG
GGGAGGGGCAAACAACAGATGGCTGGCAACTAGAAGGCACAGTCGAGGCTGATCAGCGAGCTTCTAGACT
ATGCGGCCCCATTCAGATCCTCTTCTGAGATGAGTTTTTGTTCTGCGGCCGCCTTCGCTGTCATCATTTG
TACAAACTCTTCGTAGTTTACCTGACCATCCCCATCGATGTCTGCTTCCCTGATCATTTCATC
