>Addgene plasmid #58219 | pCMV CEPIA3mt | addgene partial sequence | sequence record 92002 | EGFP-C 5'-CATGGTCCTGCTGGAGTTCGTG-3'
AGGGCGGTACCGGAGGGAGCATGGTGAGCAAGGGCGAGGAGCTGTTCACCGGGGTGGTGCCCATCCTGGT
CGAGCTGGACGGCGACGTAAACGGCCACAAGTTCAGCGTGTCCGGCGAGGGTGAGGGCGATGCCACCTAC
GGCAAGCTGACCCTGAAGTTCATCTGCACCACCGGCAAGCTGCCCGTGCCCTGGCCCACCCTCGTGACCA
CCCTGACCTACGGCGTGCAGTGCTTCAGCCGCTACCCCGACCACATGAAGCAGCACGACTTCTTCAAGTC
CGCCATGCCCGAAGGCTACATCCAGGAGCGCACCATCTTCTTCAAGGACGACGGCTACTACAAGACCCGC
GCCGAGGTGAAGTTCGAGGGCGACACCCTGGTGAACCGCATCGTGCTGAAGGGCATCGACTTCAAGGAGG
ACGGCAACATCCTGGGGCACAAGCTGGAGTACAACACGCGTGACCAACTGACTGAAGAGCAGATCGCAGA
ATTTAAAGAGGCTTTCTCCCTATTTGACAAGGACGGGGATGGGACAATAACAACCAAGGATCTGGGGACG
GTGCTGCGGTCTCTGGGGCAGAACCCCACAGAAGCAGAGCTCCAGGACATGATCAATGAAGTA
