>Addgene plasmid #58219 | pCMV CEPIA3mt | addgene partial sequence | sequence record 92011 | CMV-F 5'-CGCAAATGGGCGGTAGGCGTG-3'
CTTTCTGGCTAACTAGAGAACCCACTGCTTACTGGCACGTGACCATGTCCGTCCTGACGCCGCTGCTGCT
GCGGGGCTTGACAGGCTCGGCCCGGCGGCTCCCAGTGCCGCGCGCCAAAATTCATTCACTGGGGGACCCC
ATGAGCGTGCTCACCCCACTCCTGCTGCGGGGGCTGACCGGCAGCGCTAGGCGGCTGCCAGTCCCGCGGG
CCAAGATCCACAGTCTCGGCGATCCCGGATCCATGCGGGGTTCTCATCATCATCATCATCATGGTATGGC
TAGCATGACTGGTGGACAGCAAATGGGTCGGGATCTGTACGACGATGACGATAAGGATCTCGCCACCATG
GTCGACTCATCACGTCGTAAGTGGAATAAGACAGGTCACGCAGTCAGAGCTATAGGTCGGCTGAGCTCAC
TCGAGAACGTCTATATCATGGCCGACAAGCAGAAGAACGGCATCAAGGCGAACTTCAAGATCCGCCACAA
CATCGAGGACGGCGGCGTGCAGCTCGCCTACCACTACCAGCAGAACACCCCCATCGGCGACGGCCCCGTG
CTGCTGCCCGACAACCACTACCTGAGCACCCAGTCCAAACTTTCG
