LOCUS       Exported 6404 bp ds-DNA circular SYN 12-MAY-2021
DEFINITION  Green fluorescent indicator for calcium imaging in the mitochondria
            (moderately low affinity variant).
ACCESSION   .
VERSION     .
KEYWORDS    pCMV CEPIA3mt
SOURCE      synthetic DNA construct
  ORGANISM  synthetic DNA construct
REFERENCE   1 (bases 1 to 6404)
  AUTHORS   Suzuki J, Kanemaru K, Ishii K, Ohkura M, Okubo Y, Iino M
  TITLE     Imaging intraorganellar Ca(2+) at subcellular resolution using
            CEPIA.
  JOURNAL   Nat Commun. 2014 Jun 13;5:4153. doi: 10.1038/ncomms5153.
  PUBMED    24923787
REFERENCE   2 (bases 1 to 6404)
  AUTHORS   .
  TITLE     Direct Submission
  JOURNAL   Exported May 12, 2021 from SnapGene Server 1.1.58
            http://www.snapgene.com
FEATURES             Location/Qualifiers
     source          1..6404
                     /organism="synthetic DNA construct"
                     /mol_type="other DNA"
     enhancer        12..388
                     /label=CMV enhancer
                     /note="human cytomegalovirus immediate early enhancer"
     promoter        390..593
                     /label=CMV promoter
                     /note="human cytomegalovirus (CMV) immediate early
                     promoter"
     primer_bind     544..564
                     /label=CMV-F
                     /note="Human CMV immediate early promoter, forward primer"
     CDS             636..710
                     /codon_start=1
                     /product="mitochondrial presequence of human cytochrome c
                     oxidase subunit VIII (Rizutto et al., 1989)"
                     /label=COX8 presequence
                     /translation="MSVLTPLLLRGLTGSARRLPVPRAK"
     CDS             732..806
                     /codon_start=1
                     /product="mitochondrial presequence of human cytochrome c
                     oxidase subunit VIII (Rizutto et al., 1989)"
                     /label=COX8 presequence
                     /translation="MSVLTPLLLRGLTGSARRLPVPRAK"
     CDS             846..863
                     /codon_start=1
                     /product="6xHis affinity tag"
                     /label=6xHis
                     /translation="HHHHHH"
     CDS             867..899
                     /codon_start=1
                     /product="leader peptide from bacteriophage T7 gene 10"
                     /label=T7 tag (gene 10 leader)
                     /note="promotes efficient translation in E. coli"
                     /translation="MASMTGGQQMG"
     CDS             903..926
                     /codon_start=1
                     /product="Xpress(TM) epitope tag, including an enterokinase
                     recognition and cleavage site"
                     /label=Xpress(TM) tag
                     /translation="DLYDDDDK"
     regulatory      933..942
                     /regulatory_class="other"
                     /note="vertebrate consensus sequence for strong initiation
                     of translation (Kozak, 1987)"
     CDS             954..1010
                     /codon_start=1
                     /product="calmodulin-binding peptide from avian smooth
                     muscle myosin light chain kinase"
                     /label=calmodulin-binding peptide
                     /translation="RRKWNKTGHAVRAIGRLSS"
     primer_bind     1223..1244
                     /label=EGFP-C
                     /note="EGFP, forward primer"
     primer_bind     complement(1350..1371)
                     /label=EGFP-N
                     /note="EGFP, reverse primer"
     CDS             1746..2186
                     /codon_start=1
                     /product="calcium-binding protein"
                     /label=calmodulin
                     /translation="DQLTEEQIAEFKEAFSLFDKDGDGTITTKDLGTVLRSLGQNPTEA
                     ELQDMINEVDADGNGTIDFPEFLTMMARKMKDTDSEEEIREAFRVFDKDGNGYISAAEL
                     RHVMTNLGEKLTDEEVDEMIREADIDGDGQVNYEEFVQMMTAK"
     CDS             2196..2225
                     /codon_start=1
                     /product="Myc (human c-Myc proto-oncogene) epitope tag"
                     /label=Myc
                     /translation="EQKLISEEDL"
     primer_bind     complement(2261..2278)
                     /label=BGH-rev
                     /note="Bovine growth hormone terminator, reverse primer.
                     Also called BGH reverse"
     polyA_signal    2267..2491
                     /label=bGH poly(A) signal
                     /note="bovine growth hormone polyadenylation signal"
     rep_origin      2537..2965
                     /direction=RIGHT
                     /label=f1 ori
                     /note="f1 bacteriophage origin of replication; arrow
                     indicates direction of (+) strand synthesis"
     primer_bind     complement(2624..2643)
                     /label=F1ori-R
                     /note="F1 origin, reverse primer"
     primer_bind     2834..2855
                     /label=F1ori-F
                     /note="F1 origin, forward primer"
     primer_bind     complement(2974..2994)
                     /label=pBABE 3'
                     /note="SV40 enhancer, reverse primer for pBABE vectors"
     promoter        2979..3308
                     /label=SV40 promoter
                     /note="SV40 enhancer and early promoter"
     rep_origin      3159..3294
                     /label=SV40 ori
                     /note="SV40 origin of replication"
     primer_bind     3221..3240
                     /label=SV40pro-F
                     /note="SV40 promoter/origin, forward primer"
     CDS             3334..4128
                     /codon_start=1
                     /gene="aph(3')-II (or nptII)"
                     /product="aminoglycoside phosphotransferase from Tn5"
                     /label=NeoR/KanR
                     /note="confers resistance to neomycin, kanamycin, and G418
                     (Geneticin(R))"
                     /translation="MVEQDGLHAGSPAAWVERLFGYDWAQQTIGCSDAAVFRLSAQGRP
                     VLFVKTDLSGALNELQDEAARLSWLATTGVPCAAVLDVVTEAGRDWLLLGEVPGQDLLS
                     SHLAPAEKVSIMADAMRRLHTLDPATCPFDHQAKHRIERARTRMEAGLVDQDDLDEEHQ
                     GLAPAELFARLKARMPDGEDLVVTHGDACLPNIMVENGRFSGFIDCGRLGVADRYQDIA
                     LATRDIAEELGGEWADRFLVLYGIAAPDSQRIAFYRLLDEFF"
     primer_bind     complement(3388..3407)
                     /label=Neo-R
                     /note="Neomycin resistance gene, reverse primer"
     primer_bind     3998..4017
                     /label=Neo-F
                     /note="Neomycin resistance gene, forward primer"
     polyA_signal    4302..4423
                     /label=SV40 poly(A) signal
                     /note="SV40 polyadenylation signal"
     primer_bind     complement(4339..4358)
                     /label=SV40pA-R
                     /note="SV40 polyA, reverse primer"
     primer_bind     4393..4412
                     /label=EBV-rev
                     /note="SV40 polyA terminator, reverse primer"
     primer_bind     complement(4456..4473)
                     /label=L4440
                     /note="L4440 vector, forward primer"
     rep_origin      complement(4627..5215)
                     /direction=LEFT
                     /label=ori
                     /note="high-copy-number ColE1/pMB1/pBR322/pUC origin of
                     replication"
     primer_bind     complement(4707..4726)
                     /label=pBR322ori-F
                     /note="pBR322 origin, forward primer"
     CDS             complement(5386..6246)
                     /codon_start=1
                     /gene="bla"
                     /product="beta-lactamase"
                     /label=AmpR
                     /note="confers resistance to ampicillin, carbenicillin, and
                     related antibiotics"
                     /translation="MSIQHFRVALIPFFAAFCLPVFAHPETLVKVKDAEDQLGARVGYI
                     ELDLNSGKILESFRPEERFPMMSTFKVLLCGAVLSRIDAGQEQLGRRIHYSQNDLVEYS
                     PVTEKHLTDGMTVRELCSAAITMSDNTAANLLLTTIGGPKELTAFLHNMGDHVTRLDRW
                     EPELNEAIPNDERDTTMPVAMATTLRKLLTGELLTLASRQQLIDWMEADKVAGPLLRSA
                     LPAGWFIADKSGAGERGSRGIIAALGPDGKPSRIVVIYTTGSQATMDERNRQIAEIGAS
                     LIKHW"
     primer_bind     6009..6028
                     /label=Amp-R
                     /note="Ampicillin resistance gene, reverse primer"
     promoter        complement(6247..6351)
                     /gene="bla"
                     /label=AmpR promoter
ORIGIN
        1 gtaccgaatt cacattgatt attgagtagt tattaatagt aatcaattac ggggtcatta
       61 gttcatagcc catatatgga gttccgcgtt acataactta cggtaaatgg cccgcctggc
      121 tgaccgccca acgacccccg cccattgacg tcaataatga cgtatgttcc catagtaacg
      181 ccaataggga ctttccattg acgtcaatgg gtggagtatt tacggtaaac tgcccacttg
      241 gcagtacatc aagtgtatca tatgccaagt acgcccccta ttgacgtcaa tgacggtaaa
      301 tggcccgcct ggcattatgc ccagtacatg accttatggg actttcctac ttggcagtac
      361 atctacggtt agtcatcgct attaccatag tgatgcggtt ttggcagtac atcaatgggc
      421 gtggatagcg gtttgactca cggggatttc caagtctcca ccccattgac gtcaatggga
      481 gtttgttttg gcaccaaaat caacgggact ttccaaaatg tcgtaacaac tccgccccat
      541 tgacgcaaat gggcggtagg cgtgtacggt gggaggtcta tataagcaga gctttctggc
      601 taactagaga acccactgct tactggcacg tgaccatgtc cgtcctgacg ccgctgctgc
      661 tgcggggctt gacaggctcg gcccggcggc tcccagtgcc gcgcgccaaa attcattcac
      721 tgggggaccc catgagcgtg ctcaccccac tcctgctgcg ggggctgacc ggcagcgcta
      781 ggcggctgcc agtcccgcgg gccaagatcc acagtctcgg cgatcccgga tccatgcggg
      841 gttctcatca tcatcatcat catggtatgg ctagcatgac tggtggacag caaatgggtc
      901 gggatctgta cgacgatgac gataaggatc tcgccaccat ggtcgactca tcacgtcgta
      961 agtggaataa gacaggtcac gcagtcagag ctataggtcg gctgagctca ctcgagaacg
     1021 tctatatcat ggccgacaag cagaagaacg gcatcaaggc gaacttcaag atccgccaca
     1081 acatcgagga cggcggcgtg cagctcgcct accactacca gcagaacacc cccatcggcg
     1141 acggccccgt gctgctgccc gacaaccact acctgagcac ccagtccaaa ctttcgaaag
     1201 accccaacga gaagcgcgat cacatggtcc tgctggagtt cgtgaccgcc gccgggatca
     1261 ctctcggcat ggacgagctg tacaagggcg gtaccggagg gagcatggtg agcaagggcg
     1321 aggagctgtt caccggggtg gtgcccatcc tggtcgagct ggacggcgac gtaaacggcc
     1381 acaagttcag cgtgtccggc gagggtgagg gcgatgccac ctacggcaag ctgaccctga
     1441 agttcatctg caccaccggc aagctgcccg tgccctggcc caccctcgtg accaccctga
     1501 cctacggcgt gcagtgcttc agccgctacc ccgaccacat gaagcagcac gacttcttca
     1561 agtccgccat gcccgaaggc tacatccagg agcgcaccat cttcttcaag gacgacggct
     1621 actacaagac ccgcgccgag gtgaagttcg agggcgacac cctggtgaac cgcatcgtgc
     1681 tgaagggcat cgacttcaag gaggacggca acatcctggg gcacaagctg gagtacaaca
     1741 cgcgtgacca actgactgaa gagcagatcg cagaatttaa agaggctttc tccctatttg
     1801 acaaggacgg ggatgggaca ataacaacca aggatctggg gacggtgctg cggtctctgg
     1861 ggcagaaccc cacagaagca gagctccagg acatgatcaa tgaagtagat gccgacggta
     1921 atggcacaat cgacttccct gagttcctga caatgatggc aagaaaaatg aaagacacag
     1981 acagtgaaga agaaattaga gaagcgttcc gtgtgtttga taaggatggc aatggctaca
     2041 tcagtgcagc agagcttcgc cacgtgatga caaaccttgg agagaagtta acagatgaag
     2101 aggttgatga aatgatcagg gaagcagaca tcgatgggga tggtcaggta aactacgaag
     2161 agtttgtaca aatgatgaca gcgaaggcgg ccgcagaaca aaaactcatc tcagaagagg
     2221 atctgaatgg ggccgcatag tctagaagct cgctgatcag cctcgactgt gccttctagt
     2281 tgccagccat ctgttgtttg cccctccccc gtgccttcct tgaccctgga aggtgccact
     2341 cccactgtcc tttcctaata aaatgaggaa attgcatcgc attgtctgag taggtgtcat
     2401 tctattctgg ggggtggggt ggggcaggac agcaaggggg aggattggga agacaatagc
     2461 aggcatgctg gggatggccc gggctctatg gcttctgagg cggaaagaac cagctggggc
     2521 tctagggggt atccccnnnn nnnnnnnnnn nnnnnnnnnn nnnnnnnnnn nnnnnnnnnn
     2581 nnnnnnnnnn nnnnnnnnnn nnnnnnnnnn nnnnnnnnnn nnnnnnnnnn nnnnnnnnnn
     2641 nnnnnnnnnn nnnnnnnnnn cnnnnnnnnn nnnnnnnnnn nnnnnnnnnn nnnnnnnnnn
     2701 nnnnnnnnnn nnnnnnnnnn nnnnnnnnnn nnntccccca aaaaacttga ttannnnnnn
     2761 nnnnnnnnnn nnnnnnnnnn nnnnnnnnnn nnnnnnnnnn nncctttgac gttggagtcc
     2821 acgttcttta atagtggact cttgttccaa actggaacaa cactcaaccc tatctcggtc
     2881 tattcttttg atttataagg gattttgccg atttcggcct attggttaaa aaatgagctg
     2941 atttaacaaa aatttaacgc gaattaattc tgtggaatgt gtgtcagtta gggtgtggaa
     3001 agtccccagg ctccccagca ggcagaagta tgcaaagcat gcatctcaat tagtcagcaa
     3061 ccaggtgtgg aaagtcccca ggctccccag caggcagaag tatgcaaagc atgcatctca
     3121 attagtcagc aaccatagtc ccgcccctaa ctccgcccat cccgccccta actccgccca
     3181 gttccgccca ttctccgccc ctaggctgac taattttttt tatttatgca gaggccgagg
     3241 ccgcctctgc ctctgagcta ttccagaagt agtgaggagg cttttttgga ggcctaggct
     3301 tttgcaaaaa gctccccccc cgggaggtcc acaatggttg aacaagatgg attgcacgca
     3361 ggttctccgg ccgcttgggt ggagaggcta ttcggctatg actgggcaca acagacaatc
     3421 ggctgctctg atgccgccgt gttccggctg tcagcgcagg ggcgcccggt tctttttgtc
     3481 aagaccgacc tgtccggtgc cctgaatgaa ctccaggacg aggcagcgcg gctatcgtgg
     3541 ctggccacga cgggcgttcc ttgcgcagct gtgctcgacg ttgtcactga agcgggaagg
     3601 gactggctgc tattgggcga agtgccgggg caggatctcc tgtcatctca ccttgctcct
     3661 gccgagaaag tatccatcat ggctgatgca atgcggcggc tgcatacgct tgatccggct
     3721 acctgcccat tcgaccacca agcgaaacat cgcatcgagc gagcacgtac tcggatggaa
     3781 gccggtcttg tcgatcagga tgatctggac gaagagcatc aggggctcgc gccagccgaa
     3841 ctgttcgcca ggctcaaggc gcgtatgccc gacggcgagg atctcgtcgt gactcatggc
     3901 gatgcctgct tgccgaatat catggtggaa aatggccgct tttctggatt catcgactgt
     3961 ggccggctgg gtgtggcgga ccgctatcag gacatagcgt tggctacccg tgatattgct
     4021 gaagagcttg gcggcgaatg ggctgaccgc ttcctcgtgc tttacggtat cgccgctccc
     4081 gattcgcagc gcatcgcctt ctatcgcctt cttgacgagt tcttctgagc gggactctgg
     4141 ggttcgaaat gaccgaccaa gcgacgccca acctgccatc acgagatttc gattccaccg
     4201 ccgccttcta tgaaaggttg ggcttcggaa tcgttttccg ggacgccggc tggatgatcc
     4261 tccagcgcgg ggatctcatg ctggagttct tcgcccaccc caacttgttt attgcagctt
     4321 ataatggtta caaataaagc aatagcatca caaatttcac aaataaagca tttttttcac
     4381 tgcattctag ttgtggtttg tccaaactca tcaatgtatc ttatcatgtc tgtataccgt
     4441 cgatctttcc gcttcctcgc tcactgactc gctgcgctcg gtcgttcggc tgcggcgagc
     4501 ggtatcagct cactcaaagg cggtaatacg gttatccaca gaatcagggg ataacgcagg
     4561 aaagaacatg tgagcaaaag gccagcaaaa ggccaggaac cgtaaaaagg ccgcgttgct
     4621 ggcgtttttc cataggctcc gcccccctga cgagcatcac aaaaatcgac gctcaagtca
     4681 gaggtggcga aacccgacag gactataaag ataccaggcg tttccccctg gaagctccct
     4741 cgtgcgctct cctgttccga ccctgccgct taccggatac ctgtccgcct ttctcccttc
     4801 gggaagcgtg gcgctttctc atagctcacg ctgtaggtat ctcagttcgg tgtaggtcgt
     4861 tcgctccaag ctgggctgta tgcacgaacc ccccgttcag cccgaccgct gcgccttatc
     4921 cggtaactat cgtcttgagt ccaacccggt aagacacgac ttatcgccac tggcagcagc
     4981 cactggtaac aggattagca gagcgaggta tgtaggcggt gctacagagt tcttgaagtg
     5041 gtggcctaac tacggctaca ctagaagaac agtatttggt atctgcgctc tgctgaagcc
     5101 agttaccttc ggaaaaagag ttggtagctc ttgatccggc aaacaaacca ccgctggtag
     5161 cggtggtttt tttgtttgca agcagcagat tacgcgcaga aaaaaaggat ctcaagaaga
     5221 tcctttgatc ttttctacgg ggtctgacgc tcagtggaac gaaaactcac gttaagggat
     5281 tttggtcatg agattatcaa aaaggatctt cacctagatc cttttaaatt aaaaatgaag
     5341 ttttaaatca atctaaagta tatatgagta aacttggtct gacagttacc aatgcttaat
     5401 cagtgaggca cctatctcag cgatctgtct atttcgttca tccatagttg cctgactccc
     5461 cgtcgtgtag ataactacga tacgggaggg cttaccatct ggccccagtg ctgcaatgat
     5521 accgcgagac ccacgctcac cggctccaga tttatcagca ataaaccagc cagccggaag
     5581 ggccgagcgc agaagtggtc ctgcaacttt atccgcctcc atccagtcta ttaattgttg
     5641 ccgggaagct agagtaagta gttcgccagt taatagtttg cgcaacgttg ttgccattgc
     5701 tacaggcatc gtggtgtcac gctcgtcgtt tggtatggct tcattcagct ccggttccca
     5761 acgatcaagg cgagttacat gatcccccat gttgtgcaaa aaagcggtta gctccttcgg
     5821 tcctccgatc gttgtcagaa gtaagttggc cgcagtgtta tcactcatgg ttatggcagc
     5881 actgcataat tctcttactg tcatgccatc cgtaagatgc ttttctgtga ctggtgagta
     5941 ctcaaccaag tcattctgag aatagtgtat gcggcgaccg agttgctctt gcccggcgtc
     6001 aatacgggat aataccgcgc cacatagcag aactttaaaa gtgctcatca ttggaaaacg
     6061 ttcttcgggg cgaaaactct caaggatctt accgctgttg agatccagtt cgatgtaacc
     6121 cactcgggca cccaactgat cttcagcatc ttttactttc accagcgttt ctgggtgagc
     6181 aaaaacagga aggcaaaatg ccgcaaaaaa gggaataagg gcgacacgga aatgttgaat
     6241 actcatactc ttcctttttc aatattattg aagcatttat cagggttatt gtctcatgag
     6301 cggatacata tttgaatgta tttagaaaaa taaacaaata ggggttccgc gcacatttcc
     6361 ccgaaaagtg ccacctgacg tcagatcgac ggatcgggag atcg
//
